Addgene plasmid #169012: pB[vasa-Cas9 PUb-ZsGreen]
Purpose: For germline transformation. Expresses Cas9 in germ cells and ZsGreen marker in all cells.
Depositing lab: Max Scott. Depositing organization: North Carolina State University. Publication: Genetically Encoded CRISPR Components Yield Efficient Gene Editing in the Invasive Pest Drosophila suzukii. Kandul NP, Belikoff EJ, Liu J, Buchman A, Li F, Yamamoto A, Yang T, Shriner I, Scott MJ, Akbari OS. CRISPR J. 2021 Oct;4(5):739-751. doi: 10.1089/crispr.2021.0032. PubMed 34661429.
Backbone
  Vector backbone: pB[PUb-ZsGreen]
  Total vector size (bp): 7626
  Vector type: Insect Expression ; piggyBac
Growth in bacteria
  Bacterial resistance: Ampicillin, 100 μg/mL
  Growth temperature: 37°C
  Growth strain: DH5alpha
  Copy number: High Copy
Gene/Insert
  Gene/Insert name: Cas9
  Species: Streptococcus pyogenes
  Insert size (bp): 4142
  Promoter: Drosophila melanogaster vasa
  Cloning method: Restriction Enzyme; 5′ cloning site HpaI (destroyed during cloning); 3′ cloning site PspOMI (not destroyed)
  Sequencing primers: 5′ CGCCAAAACCAAATCTGCC; 3′ GCTTGTCAATGCGGTAAGTG
Resource information
  A portion of this plasmid was derived from a plasmid made by: vasa-Cas9 gene obtained from the Drosophila Genomics Resource Center, plasmid #1340
Terms and licenses: Academic/Nonprofit Terms; Industry Terms: Not Available to Industry
How to cite: pB[vasa-Cas9 PUb-ZsGreen] was a gift from Max Scott (Addgene plasmid # 169012 ; http://n2t.net/addgene:169012 ; RRID:Addgene_169012)
