[The description below was written by a language model from this plasmid's Addgene catalogue record and pLannotate feature annotations shown in this document.]
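Description:
pB[vasa-Cas9 PUb-ZsGreen] is a piggyBac transposon vector for insect germline transformation, built on the pB[PUb-ZsGreen] backbone. It is used to make transgenic strains that supply Cas9 from the genome rather than by injection. The associated work concerns gene editing in the invasive pest Drosophila suzukii. In E. coli the plasmid is maintained by a high-copy ColE1/pUC-type origin and selected with ampicillin through the bla (AmpR) gene. An f1 origin and remnants of a pBluescript-style lacZα/lac promoter region and polylinker are also present.

The payload has two expression units. The Streptococcus pyogenes Cas9 coding sequence is driven by the Drosophila melanogaster vasa promoter, which restricts nuclease expression to germ cells so that edits can be transmitted to progeny. This vasa-Cas9 gene was taken from an existing plasmid and inserted by restriction cloning. The second unit encodes ZsGreen, the Zoanthus green fluorescent protein, on the opposite strand. According to the plasmid name and stated purpose, it is expressed in all cells from a PUb (polyubiquitin) promoter and serves as a visible marker for identifying transformants.

The automated annotation does not label the vasa or PUb promoters or the piggyBac terminal repeats. It does detect a φC31 attP site, which could in principle allow later integrase-mediated docking, though the record does not state this use. Hits to Drosophila TfIIS upstream of Cas9, to baculovirus ORF603 and P74, and to lambda portal protein fragments are probably genomic or carry-over flanking sequence, not intended payload. The sequenced record is 14,781 nt, whereas the catalogue lists 7,626 bp as the total vector size, a figure that may refer to the backbone alone.
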