Features (pLannotate 1.2.2; 21 found; start..end, strand, type, name):
    256..297     +  misc_feature   MCS (fragment): pBluescript multiple cloning site
    306..350     -  misc_feature   MCS (fragment): pBluescript multiple cloning site
    344..1276    -  CDS            TfIIS: TFS2_DROME - Also known as DmSII. Experimental evidence at transcript level: Swiss-Prot protein existence level 2. Necessary for efficient RNA polymerase II transcription elongation past template-encoded arresting sites. The arresting sites in DNA have the property of trapping a certain fraction of elongating RNA polymerases that pass through, resulting in locked ternary complexes. Cleavage of the nascent transcript by S-II allows the resumption of elongation from the new 3'-terminus. From Drosophila melanogaster (Fruit fly).
   2150..2167    -  CDS            ORF603 (fragment): baculovirus ORF603 protein
   2574..6677    +  CDS            cas9: CAS9_STRP1 - Also known as csn1 From Streptococcus pyogenes serotype M1.
   7403..8050    +  CDS            P74 (fragment): PIF0_NPVAC - Experimental evidence at protein level: Swiss-Prot protein existence level 1. Plays an essential role for oral infectivity of occlusion- derived virus (ODV) and functions also in host midgut attachment and fusion by binding to a specific host receptor. From Autographa californica nuclear polyhedrosis virus (AcMNPV).
   8089..8784    -  CDS            ZsGreen: Zoanthus green fluorescent protein (Matz et al., 1999)
  10810..10850   -  misc_feature   MCS (fragment): multiple cloning site
  10923..11022   -  protein_bind   phage φC31 attP: attachment site of phage φC31 phage φC31 integrase
  11092..11113   +  misc_feature   MCS (fragment): pBluescript multiple cloning site
  11355..11474   -  CDS            B (fragment): PORTL_LAMBD - Experimental evidence at protein level: Swiss-Prot protein existence level 1. Forms the portal vertex of the capsid (PubMed:6228056, PubMed:6232391). This portal plays critical roles in head assembly, genome packaging, neck/tail attachment, and genome ejection (Probable). The portal protein multimerizes as a single ring-shaped homododecamer arranged around a central channel (PubMed:6232391). Binds to the terminase subunits to form the packaging machine (PubMed:7799432). From Escherichia phage lambda (Bacteriophage lambda).
  11476..11631   +  CDS            lacZα (fragment): LacZα fragment of β-galactosidase; lacZ fragment
  11636..12064   +  rep_origin     f1 ori (sequence partly withheld): f1 bacteriophage origin of replication; arrow indicates direction of (+) strand synthesis
  12117..12221   +  promoter       AmpR promoter: bla
  12222..13082   +  CDS            AmpR: β-lactamase; bla; confers resistance to ampicillin, carbenicillin, and related antibiotics
  13253..13841   +  rep_origin     ori: high-copy-number ColE1/pMB1/pBR322/pUC origin of replication
  14024..14116   +  CDS            lacI (fragment): lac repressor; lacI; The lac repressor binds to the lac operator to inhibit transcription in E. coli. This inhibition can be relieved by adding lactose or isopropyl-β-D-thiogalactopyranoside (IPTG).
  14129..14150   +  protein_bind   CAP binding site: CAP binding activates transcription in the presence of cAMP. E. coli catabolite activator protein
  14165..14195   +  promoter       lac promoter: promoter for the E. coli lac operon
  14199..14221   +  protein_bind   lac operator (fragment): The lac repressor binds to the lac operator to inhibit transcription in E. coli. This inhibition can be relieved by adding lactose or isopropyl-β-D-thiogalactopyranoside (IPTG). lac repressor encoded by lacI
  14257..14724   -  CDS            B (fragment): PORTL_LAMBD - Experimental evidence at protein level: Swiss-Prot protein existence level 1. Forms the portal vertex of the capsid (PubMed:6228056, PubMed:6232391). This portal plays critical roles in head assembly, genome packaging, neck/tail attachment, and genome ejection (Probable). The portal protein multimerizes as a single ring-shaped homododecamer arranged around a central channel (PubMed:6232391). Binds to the terminase subunits to form the packaging machine (PubMed:7799432). From Escherichia phage lambda (Bacteriophage lambda).
>Addgene plasmid #169012 | pB[vasa-Cas9 PUb-ZsGreen] | addgene full sequence | sequence record 331633 | Addgene NGS Result
TTGCTCTCTCTTTCTAAATAGCGCGAATCCGTCGCTGTGCATTTAGGACATCTCAGTCGCCGCTTGGAGC
TCCCGTGAGGCGTGCTTGTCAATGCGGTAAGTGTCACTGATTTTGAACTATAACGACCGCGTGAGTCAAA
ATGACGCATGATTATCTTTTACGTGACTTTTAAGATTTAACTCATACGATAATTATATTGTTATTTCATG
TTCTACTTACGTGATAACTTATTATATATATATTTTCTTGTTATAGATATCAAGCTTATCGATACCGTCG
ACCTCGAGGGGGGGCCCCCCCTCGATCGAGGTCGACGGTATCGATAAGCTTGATATCGAATTCCTGCAGC
TGGTTGTAGGTGCAGTTGCGCTTCTTGCACTTGGCGCACTTGAGGAGATCGGTCTTGGTGCCCTGCACGG
TGGCCAGCTGGGCATCGTTGATGGCCTCCTTGACGAACTTCTCGCGCAGCTTCTTCATCTCGTCGCTGGC
CATCTCCTCCGGCGTCATTTTGGCCAGCTGCTTGGCAGTGACGGCGCCGCACATAAAGTTGCCGCGCAAT
CCAGGATTCTTGGGGTCCTTCAGATTGGCCACGCGTGACCTAATGCGATTCTTGTACTTCATATCCGTGT
TATTGAACTCGGAGTAAATGGCATCCTCCAGTTCGGCGGCCATTTCCTCCGGCTCACCGCATCCCTCGGG
CACTTCGCCAATCTTCAGTGCGGTGGCCAGCATTTCGCGGCATTTGATGCGGACCGCATCTGTCATGCCA
CCGGAGGGAAACGAGGTCTGTGACGAGGATGTCGAGCCTTTCTTCTCTTTATCCTTGGATGAGCTGGATG
AACTGGACTTATCCTTGCCGGAGATTGACGACGACGACTTGGCGGCACTGGTGGACTTCGAGGCACTGCT
GTTGTTGGAGGAGCCCTCCTTAGCGGAGCTGTTGTTCGGTGTGGTTGGCGCCGGGCTGGCCAGGAAGCGT
TTCCAGTTCTTGATCAGCGTCTTGGCCAGAGCGATCACCTCGTCGTCCTTGCTACTCTTGCGCAGCTCGT
TTACGGTCATGCCGATGCGCGTTTTGGTCAGAATGTCGAGATTGATGTTAAGCGTTTGCAGGGCCTTCAG
CAGGTCCAGAGCCTGATCCTGTCCCTGTACGGTGGATATATGTATATTTGTGACATGATGCGCGGCACGT
TAGCTAATCCCGATACTTACTGTGCCGTCGCTGGCCATCTTGCTCATCTTCTTTTGGATTCGAAACACTT
CCTCCTCCACGCTCATTTTGGCCCACTTAATTTGATCAGAGGTTAGGTTAACTGGCGTCGGCTGTCGGCT
TTAATCGGTGCTGCGGGTCTGCGACAGTTGTTTATGCGGAAGCCGGGCTATTTCTTTTTTTCCCTCCAAT
AAATGTTGTTTACTATTTTTTTCGTTTCTGTATTCGCAGAACAAGTTGACAGAACACCCTAACGCGTTTT
AGTGTTACCGGGCGGTGGCTTGTCAAGAAATACCTTCCCATGGCTAATACAATTCCCAACTGGAAGTAGT
TTGGGTTTCAGAAGTCAACAGTGTTACCGTATTTTAATGTACATCTGGCTTTTAAGCGAGTACACACACA
TAGCATTGCGATGTTTTTTAAACTTGCACTGCTTGCAAGCAGGGGTCCACTGTATTTCAATGAAAGAACA
GCGTGTTGGGCGTTTTTGAATTATACTAATTACCTTCAATAACAATTCCCTATATATCACTTAGTTTTAA
TAAATAAATCGTTTGAGTGTGGTCTAGAGATGATTTATTATGATGAAGTGCGGTTGTTGGGGACAAGCGG
GATACGTCTGCGGGTCAAATCGGCGGTGGGACATAGTGAGAGGGCAACGGCGAACAATCACCAACGCGCC
CTGGTACGCGAGAAATGTTGATATCGCACATGACCTCAGCATCCACCTTCAGTTTGAGAACAAATTAAAT
CAGGCACATACCAGACAACCAGGAGAACACTGAGGAGGCGTCATCAAAGATATCTTTGGACACGTGGCAT
AAACAAGCCAAACTATTATCTAATCAATATTTTTATACAAATTTTGTATGTTTCCATGTTATCTTCGTTG
CTCCTGTTAGTTACTACGTTTCATAGCCCTTAAATTGGTTGCTTAACGTAAAATAAAATTATATTGTATA
AAAATAAAGAGGAATTCACCTATAACAAACGAAAAAGTAAATAAATAAGAACTTCCCCATGTTAAAAATG
CCACCACCATCTTTACATATAAGTATGTACATATGAATGAATCACTTAGGTTGCTTGAATATTACAATTT
CATTAATAGCTAAATCACATTTGATGTGTTAGTGGAAAACGGCTATATATATAAATTATCGAAATTGTGA
ATATCGAATTGCGATAGCACAATGGGAAATTCCACCACTAGATTTTTGGTACTTTTAACAGATCCTTTTC
GGTTTTGCGTTGCGCGAAGTGATCTGAACTTATCAAAGTTTGTAAGGTAATACATAAAGTGAAAAAGAAT
TAATTTGCTCTTGAAAGGCAGGCCAAATTAAAAAAAAAATATCAATGGTACCCATGGACAAGAAGTACTC
CATTGGGCTCGATATCGGCACAAACAGCGTCGGCTGGGCCGTCATTACGGACGAGTACAAGGTGCCGAGC
AAAAAATTCAAAGTTCTGGGCAATACCGATCGCCACAGCATAAAGAAGAACCTCATTGGCGCCCTCCTGT
TCGACTCCGGGGAGACGGCCGAAGCCACGCGGCTCAAAAGAACAGCACGGCGCAGATATACCCGCAGAAA
GAATCGGATCTGCTACCTGCAGGAGATCTTTAGTAATGAGATGGCTAAGGTGGATGACTCTTTCTTCCAT
AGGCTGGAGGAGTCCTTTTTGGTGGAGGAGGATAAAAAGCACGAGCGCCACCCAATCTTTGGCAATATCG
TGGACGAGGTGGCGTACCATGAAAAGTACCCAACCATATATCATCTGAGGAAGAAGCTTGTAGACAGTAC
TGATAAGGCTGACTTGCGGTTGATCTATCTCGCGCTGGCGCATATGATCAAATTTCGGGGACACTTCCTC
ATCGAGGGGGACCTGAACCCAGACAACAGCGATGTCGACAAACTCTTTATCCAACTGGTTCAGACTTACA
ATCAGCTTTTCGAAGAGAACCCGATCAACGCATCCGGAGTTGACGCCAAAGCAATCCTGAGCGCTAGGCT
GTCCAAATCCCGGCGGCTCGAAAACCTCATCGCACAGCTCCCTGGGGAGAAGAAGAACGGCCTGTTTGGT
AATCTTATCGCCCTGTCACTCGGGCTGACCCCCAACTTTAAATCTAACTTCGACCTGGCCGAAGATGCCA
AGCTTCAACTGAGCAAAGACACCTACGATGATGATCTCGACAATCTGCTGGCCCAGATCGGCGACCAGTA
CGCAGACCTTTTTTTGGCGGCAAAGAACCTGTCAGACGCCATTCTGCTGAGTGATATTCTGCGAGTGAAC
ACGGAGATCACCAAAGCTCCGCTGAGCGCTAGTATGATCAAGCGCTATGATGAGCACCACCAAGACTTGA
CTTTGCTGAAGGCCCTTGTCAGACAGCAACTGCCTGAGAAGTACAAGGAAATTTTCTTCGATCAGTCTAA
AAATGGCTACGCCGGATACATTGACGGCGGAGCAAGCCAGGAGGAATTTTACAAATTTATTAAGCCCATC
TTGGAAAAAATGGACGGCACCGAGGAGCTGCTGGTAAAGCTTAACAGAGAAGATCTGTTGCGCAAACAGC
GCACTTTCGACAATGGAAGCATCCCCCACCAGATTCACCTGGGCGAACTGCACGCTATCCTCAGGCGGCA
AGAGGATTTCTACCCCTTTTTGAAAGATAACAGGGAAAAGATTGAGAAAATCCTCACATTTCGGATACCC
TACTATGTAGGCCCCCTCGCCCGGGGAAATTCCAGATTCGCGTGGATGACTCGCAAATCAGAAGAGACCA
TCACTCCCTGGAACTTCGAGGAAGTCGTGGATAAGGGGGCCTCTGCCCAGTCCTTCATCGAAAGGATGAC
TAACTTTGATAAAAATCTGCCTAACGAAAAGGTGCTTCCTAAACACTCTCTGCTGTACGAGTACTTCACA
GTTTATAACGAGCTCACCAAGGTCAAATACGTCACAGAAGGGATGAGAAAGCCAGCATTCCTGTCTGGAG
AGCAGAAGAAAGCTATCGTGGACCTCCTCTTCAAGACGAACCGGAAAGTTACCGTGAAACAGCTCAAAGA
AGACTATTTCAAAAAGATTGAATGTTTCGACTCTGTTGAAATCAGCGGAGTGGAGGATCGCTTCAACGCA
TCCCTGGGAACGTATCACGATCTCCTGAAAATCATTAAAGACAAGGACTTCCTGGACAATGAGGAGAACG
AGGACATTCTTGAGGACATTGTCCTCACCCTTACGTTGTTTGAAGATAGGGAGATGATTGAAGAACGCTT
GAAAACTTACGCTCATCTCTTCGACGACAAAGTCATGAAACAGCTCAAGAGGCGCCGATATACAGGATGG
GGGCGGCTGTCAAGAAAACTGATCAATGGGATCCGAGACAAGCAGAGTGGAAAGACAATCCTGGATTTTC
TTAAGTCCGATGGATTTGCCAACCGGAACTTCATGCAGTTGATCCATGATGACTCTCTCACCTTTAAGGA
GGACATCCAGAAAGCACAAGTTTCTGGCCAGGGGGACAGTCTTCACGAGCACATCGCTAATCTTGCAGGT
AGCCCAGCTATCAAAAAGGGAATACTGCAGACCGTTAAGGTCGTGGATGAACTCGTCAAAGTAATGGGAA
GGCATAAGCCCGAGAATATCGTTATCGAGATGGCCCGAGAGAACCAAACTACCCAGAAGGGACAGAAGAA
CAGTAGGGAAAGGATGAAGAGGATTGAAGAGGGTATAAAAGAACTGGGGTCCCAAATCCTTAAGGAACAC
CCAGTTGAAAACACCCAGCTTCAGAATGAGAAGCTCTACCTGTACTACCTGCAGAACGGCAGGGACATGT
ACGTGGATCAGGAACTGGACATCAATCGGCTCTCCGACTACGACGTGGATCATATCGTGCCCCAGTCTTT
TCTCAAAGATGATTCTATTGATAATAAAGTGTTGACAAGATCCGATAAAAATAGAGGGAAGAGTGATAAC
GTCCCCTCAGAAGAAGTTGTCAAGAAAATGAAAAATTATTGGCGGCAGCTGCTGAACGCCAAACTGATCA
CACAACGGAAGTTCGATAATCTGACTAAGGCTGAACGAGGTGGCCTGTCTGAGTTGGATAAAGCCGGCTT
CATCAAAAGGCAGCTTGTTGAGACACGCCAGATCACCAAGCACGTGGCCCAAATTCTCGATTCACGCATG
AACACCAAGTACGATGAAAATGACAAACTGATTCGAGAGGTGAAAGTTATTACTCTGAAGTCTAAGCTGG
TCTCAGATTTCAGAAAGGACTTTCAGTTTTATAAGGTGAGAGAGATCAACAATTACCACCATGCGCATGA
TGCCTACCTGAATGCAGTGGTAGGCACTGCACTTATCAAAAAATATCCCAAGCTTGAATCTGAATTTGTT
TACGGAGACTATAAAGTGTACGATGTTAGGAAAATGATCGCAAAGTCTGAGCAGGAAATAGGCAAGGCCA
CCGCTAAGTACTTCTTTTACAGCAATATTATGAATTTTTTCAAGACCGAGATTACACTGGCCAATGGAGA
GATTCGGAAGCGACCACTTATCGAAACAAACGGAGAAACAGGAGAAATCGTGTGGGACAAGGGTAGGGAT
TTCGCGACAGTCCGGAAGGTCCTGTCCATGCCGCAGGTGAACATCGTTAAAAAGACCGAAGTACAGACCG
GAGGCTTCTCCAAGGAAAGTATCCTCCCGAAAAGGAACAGCGACAAGCTGATCGCACGCAAAAAAGATTG
GGACCCCAAGAAATACGGCGGATTCGATTCTCCTACAGTCGCTTACAGTGTACTGGTTGTGGCCAAAGTG
GAGAAAGGGAAGTCTAAAAAACTCAAAAGCGTCAAGGAACTGCTGGGCATCACAATCATGGAGCGATCAA
GCTTCGAAAAAAACCCCATCGACTTTCTCGAGGCGAAAGGATATAAAGAGGTCAAAAAAGACCTCATCAT
TAAGCTTCCCAAGTACTCTCTCTTTGAGCTTGAAAACGGCCGGAAACGAATGCTCGCTAGTGCGGGCGAG
CTGCAGAAAGGTAACGAGCTGGCACTGCCCTCTAAATACGTTAATTTCTTGTATCTGGCCAGCCACTATG
AAAAGCTCAAAGGGTCTCCCGAAGATAATGAGCAGAAGCAGCTGTTCGTGGAACAACACAAACACTACCT
TGATGAGATCATCGAGCAAATAAGCGAATTCTCCAAAAGAGTGATCCTCGCCGACGCTAACCTCGATAAG
GTGCTTTCTGCTTACAATAAGCACAGGGATAAGCCCATCAGGGAGCAGGCAGAAAACATTATCCACTTGT
TTACTCTGACCAACTTGGGCGCGCCTGCAGCCTTCAAGTACTTCGACACCACCATAGACAGAAAGCGGTA
CACCTCTACAAAGGAGGTCCTGGACGCCACACTGATTCATCAGTCAATTACGGGGCTCTATGAAACAAGA
ATCGACCTCTCTCAGCTCGGTGGAGACAGCAGGGCTGACCCCAAGAAGAAGAGGAAGGTGTGATAAGTTT
AAACGCGCGCTTCGATCACGTGGGCAAAGCCCCCGACCGATGACGATGAAGATGACGCCCAGGATGGCAC
CGAAGACGTAGCGGCCTAGCTCGAGAATGTATGGACATAGATTTCAAATAATTAAATGTAATGCAGTAAT
TGATGTAATTAGTTAAATAAGTTAGATATTAATAACATATTAATTATATGTATTATAACGCATATAATAA
TAAAATGCATATTTAGGATATGCAAGCCATTCGAATTTTCTATTTTAATTTCCTTTTACAAAGAAATGTA
TAACAAAATATAATTTGAAAAAATGTTCTGGCTCTAATTCGATTTCTTTTAAGTATTTTGTGAACTGCTT
TTAATAACGAGCGGTTGCAAAACTTAACAGAAACGTGCACTTTGATCCCAACTAATACCGTGTACTATCA
CGTGTTTGGTTTTAAGTACTCATCCTTCGTGTTTCGTTGTTTGTTGTTTGCCTTGCTGTACACTTGGCTC
TTGCGCTCTCTCGCTCTCCGTTGGAGCCGGCTTTTTGAATGCATGCCTCGCCCTGCTCGCGCCCAGTCCT
CCTCCCCCGAAAAGCATGCCGACCAGCAAATGTTGCCCTTTTGCGTTTGCTGTCTTTGCAGAAGCAAAAT
CAATAACTGAGAAATCCACCACACTGCTGCTCTTCGTGTTGGATCCACTAGAACTCGAATCGCTATCCAA
GCCAGCTCCATTGTCGGCATCGTGCTCATTCTATTGACGCTGGCAGATTTGGTTTTGGCGCTATGGGACC
CGTTCGGTTACAACAACATGTTTCCGCGCGAGTTTCCCGACGACATGTCGCGCACGTTCCTGACTGCGTA
CTTTGAGAGTTTCGACAACACCACGTCCAGAGAAATCATAGAGTTTATGCCCGAGTTCTTTTCGGAAATG
GTCGAAACGGACGATGACGCCACGTTTGAATCTCTATTTCATTTATTAGATTATGTGGCATCTTTAGAAG
TTAATTCCGACGGCCAAATGTTAAACTTGGAGGAGGGTGATGAAATTGAGGATTTTGACGAATCTACTTT
GGTGGGGCAAGCGTTAGCCACTAGCTCGCTATACACTCGCATGGAGTTTATGCAGTACACGTTTAGGCAA
AACACACTATTGTCTATGAACAAAGAAAACAACAATTTTAATCAAATAATCATGGGTTTATTTGCAACAA
ACACAATTGTGGCGTTTACAGCATTTGTTATACACACAGAACTCATATTTTTTATATTTTTCGTAATCTT
CCTAATGATCACATTTTATTACATAATCAAAGAATCGTACGAATATTATAAAACAATTGATTTGTTATTT
TAAAAACGATTCATTCTAGAGGGTTTGGCTGCAAGCTTTCAGGGCAATGCAGATCCGGATGCAATAGCAT
GTTCTGTCAGATGCCATTTCTGATTCTTAGCATCGCTGCGGTCTTCACGGGTGAGCTTATGCTGGATGAA
GTGCCAGTCCGGCATCTTTCTTGGCACAGACTTTGCTTTGTAAACTGTGTCGAATTGGCACCGTAAACGC
CCACCATCCTTCAGAAGGAGGTACATGGAGACATCCCCTTTCAATATCCCCTGCTTAGGTACTGGTATGA
TCTTCTCGCAGGATGGCTCCCAGTTATCTGTCATCTTTTTCATCACAGGTCCATCAGCAGGAAAATTCAC
TCCATAAAATTTGGACTCATGATACATGCAGTTTTCTTCAACACTCACTGTTATATCTGCATTACATATG
CAAACTGCTCCATCCTCAAAGAGAAAAGACCTGTCCCATGTATAACCAGCAGGACACGAGTTCTTGAAAT
AGTCAGCTATGTCTTGAGGATATTCAGTGAAAACCCTGTTTCCGTACATAAAGGCAGCTGACAATATGTC
TTCGGCAAATGGCAATGGTCCACCTTCGACCACACACAGATTAATAGCCTGTTTCCCTTTGAACGGATAT
CCAATGCCCTCTCCCGTGATCACAAATTTATGTCCATCGACGCACCCTTCCATACGGTATTTCATTGTCA
TTTCTTTTGTTAGACCGTGCTTTGACTGAGCCATGGATCCCCGATCTGCATTTTGGATTATTCTGCGGGC
AGAAAATAGAGATGTGGAAAATTAGTACGAAATCAAATGAGTTTCGTTGAAATTACAAAACTATTGAAAC
TAACTTCCTGGCTGGGGAATAAAAATGGGAAACTTATTTATCGACGCCAACTTTGTTGAGAAACCCCTAT
TAACCCTCTACGAATATTGGAACAAAGGAAAGCGAAGAAACAGGGAACAAAGGGTAGTTGAGAAACCTTT
GTTCCGTTGCTTCGTCATCGTTTTCGTGTTGCGAGTGTGTGCATGTATATATACACAGCTGAAATGCATG
CATACACATTATTTTGTGTGTATATGGTGACGTCACAACTACAAGCAATAAGAAATTTTCAGACGTGGCT
TTGTTTAAGCAACCTACTCTATTTCAGCTAAAAATAAGTGGATTTCGTTGGTAAAATACTTCAATTAACT
AAACAACTAACTAATAACATGCACACAAATGCTCGAGTGCGTTCGTGATTTCTCGAATTTTCAAATGCGT
CACTGCGAATTTCACAATTTGCCAATAAATCTTGGCGAAAATCAACACGCAAGTTTTATTTATAGATTTG
TTTGCGTTTTGATGCCAATTCATTGGGAAAACAAGATGCGTGGCTGCCAATTTCTTATTTTGTAATTACG
TAGAGCGTTGAATAAAAAAAAAATGGCCGAACAAAGACCTTGAAATGCAGTTTTTCTTGAAATTACTCAA
CGTCTTGTTGCTCTTATTACTAATTGGTAACAGCGAGTTAAAAACTTACGTTTCTTGTGACTTTCGAGAA
TGTTCTTTTAATTGTACTTTAATCACCAACAATTAAGTATAAATTTTTCGCTGATTGCGCTTTACTTTCT
ACTTGTACTTGCTGCTGCAAATGTCAATTGGTTTTGAAGGCGACCGTTCGCGAACGCTGTTTATATACCT
TCGGTGTCCGTTGAAAATCACTAAAAAATACCGTAGTGTTCGTAACACTTTAGTACAGAGAAAAAAAATT
GTGCCGAAATGTTTTTGATACGTACGAATACCTTGTATTAAAATTTTTTATGATTTCTGTGTATCACTTT
TTTTTTGTGTTTTTCGTTTAAACTCACCACAGTACAAAACAATAAAATATTTTTAAGACAATTTCAAATT
GAGACCTTTCTCGTACTGACTTGACCGGCTGAATGAGGATTTCTACCTAGACGACCTACTTCTTACCATG
ACATTGAATGCAATGCCACCTTTGATCTAAACTTACAAAAGTCCAAGGCTTGTTAGGATTGGTGTTTTGG
AATTTAAGACCCTTGTTAGTTTGCTTTTGAAATAGCACTGTCTTCTCTACCGGCTATAATTTTGAAACTC
GCAGCTTGACTGGAAATTTAAAAAGTAATTCTGTGTAGGTAAAGGGTGTTTTAAAAGTGTGATGTGTTGA
GCGTTGCGGCAACGACTGCTATTTATGTATATATTTTCAAAACTTATTGTTTTTGAAGTGTTTTAAATGG
AGCTATCTGGCAACGCTGCGCATAATCTTACACAAGCTTTTCTTAATCCATTTTTAAGTGAAATTTGTTT
ATACTCTTTCGGCAAATAATTGTTAAATCGCTTTAAGTGGGCTTACATCTGGATAAGTAATGAAAACCTG
CATATTATAATATTAAAACATATAATCCACTGTGCTTTCCCCGTGTGTGGCCATATACCTAAAAAAGTTT
ATTTTCGCAGAGCCCCGCACGGTCACACTACGGTTCGGCGATTTTCGATTTTGGACAGTACTGATTGCAA
GCGCACCGAAAGCAAAATGGAGCTGGAGATTTTGAACGCGAAGAACAGCAAGCCGTACGGCAAGGTGAAG
GTGCCCTCCGGCGCCACGCCCATCGGCGATCTGCGCGCCCTAATTCACAAGACCCTGAAGCAGACCCCAC
ACGCGAATCGCCAGTCGCTTCGTCTGGAACTGAAGGGCAAAAGCCTGAAAGATACGGACACATTGGAATC
TCTGTCGCTGCGTTCCGGCGACAAGATCGGGTACCGTCGACTGCAGAATTCGAAGCTTGAGCTCGAGATC
CCCCGGGCTGTACTAGTCGCGCTCGCGCGACTGACGGTCGTAAGCACCCGCGTACGTGTCCACCCCGGTC
ACAACCCCTTGTGTCATGTCGGCGACCCTACGCCCCCAACTGAGAGAACTCAAAGGTTACCCCAGTTGGG
GCACTACTCCCGAAAACCGCTTCTGACCTGGGAAAACGTGAAGCCCCGGGGCATCCGCTGAGGGTTGCCG
CCGGGGCTTCGGTGTGTCCGTCAGTACTAGTCCCGGGCTGCAGGAATTCGATAAAAGTTTTGTTACTTTA
TAGAAGAAATTTTGAGTTTTTGTTTTTTTTAATAAATAAATAAACATAAATAAATTGTTTGTTGAATTTA
TTATTAGTATGTAAGTGTAAATATAATAAAACTTAATATCTATTCAAATTAATAAATAAACCTCGATATA
CAGACCGATAAAACACATGCGTCAATTTTACACATGATTATCTTTAACGTACGTCACAATATGATTATCT
TTCTAGGGTTAATCTAGCTGCGTGTTCTGCAGCGTGTCGAGCATCTTCATCTGCTCCATCACGCTGTAAA
ACACATTTGCACCGCGAGTCTGCCCGTCCTCCACGGGTTCAAAAACGTGAATGAACGAGGCGCGCTCACT
GGCCGTCGTTTTACAACGTCGTGACTGGGAAAACCCTGGCGTTACCCAACTTAATCGCCTTGCAGCACAT
CCCCCTTTCGCCAGCTGGCGTAATAGCGAAGAGGCCCGCACCGATCGCCCTTCCCAACAGTTGCGCAGCC
TGAATGGCGAATGGG
[124 nt withheld, positions 11636-11759]
C
[91 nt withheld, positions 11761-11851]
A
[49 nt withheld, positions 11853-11901]
CCTTTGACGTTGGAGTCCACGTTCTTT
[37 nt withheld, positions 11929-11965]
ACCCTATCTCGGTCTATTCTTTTGATTTATAAGGGATTTTGCCGATTTCGGCCTATTGGTTAAAAAATGA
GCTGATTTAACAAAAATTTAACGCGAATTTTAACAAAATATTAACGCTTACAATTTAGGTGGCACTTTTC
GGGGAAATGTGCGCGGAACCCCTATTTGTTTATTTTTCTAAATACATTCAAATATGTATCCGCTCATGAG
ACAATAACCCTGATAAATGCTTCAATAATATTGAAAAAGGAAGAGTATGAGTATTCAACATTTCCGTGTC
GCCCTTATTCCCTTTTTTGCGGCATTTTGCCTTCCTGTTTTTGCTCACCCAGAAACGCTGGTGAAAGTAA
AAGATGCTGAAGATCAGTTGGGTGCACGAGTGGGTTACATCGAACTGGATCTCAACAGCGGTAAGATCCT
TGAGAGTTTTCGCCCCGAAGAACGTTTTCCAATGATGAGCACTTTTAAAGTTCTGCTATGTGGCGCGGTA
TTATCCCGTATTGACGCCGGGCAAGAGCAACTCGGTCGCCGCATACACTATTCTCAGAATGACTTGGTTG
AGTACTCACCAGTCACAGAAAAGCATCTTACGGATGGCATGACAGTAAGAGAATTATGCAGTGCTGCCAT
AACCATGAGTGATAACACTGCGGCCAACTTACTTCTGACAACGATCGGAGGACCGAAGGAGCTAACCGCT
TTTTTGCACAACATGGGGGATCATGTAACTCGCCTTGATCGTTGGGAACCGGAGCTGAATGAAGCCATAC
CAAACGACGAGCGTGACACCACGATGCCTGTAGCAATGGCAACAACGTTGCGCAAACTATTAACTGGCGA
ACTACTTACTCTAGCTTCCCGGCAACAATTAATAGACTGGATGGAGGCGGATAAAGTTGCAGGACCACTT
CTGCGCTCGGCCCTTCCGGCTGGCTGGTTTATTGCTGATAAATCTGGAGCCGGTGAGCGTGGGTCTCGCG
GTATCATTGCAGCACTGGGGCCAGATGGTAAGCCCTCCCGTATCGTAGTTATCTACACGACGGGGAGTCA
GGCAACTATGGATGAACGAAATAGACAGATCGCTGAGATAGGTGCCTCACTGATTAAGCATTGGTAACTG
TCAGACCAAGTTTACTCATATATACTTTAGATTGATTTAAAACTTCATTTTTAATTTAAAAGGATCTAGG
TGAAGATCCTTTTTGATAATCTCATGACCAAAATCCCTTAACGTGAGTTTTCGTTCCACTGAGCGTCAGA
CCCCGTAGAAAAGATCAAAGGATCTTCTTGAGATCCTTTTTTTCTGCGCGTAATCTGCTGCTTGCAAACA
AAAAAACCACCGCTACCAGCGGTGGTTTGTTTGCCGGATCAAGAGCTACCAACTCTTTTTCCGAAGGTAA
CTGGCTTCAGCAGAGCGCAGATACCAAATACTGTTCTTCTAGTGTAGCCGTAGTTAGGCCACCACTTCAA
GAACTCTGTAGCACCGCCTACATACCTCGCTCTGCTAATCCTGTTACCAGTGGCTGCTGCCAGTGGCGAT
AAGTCGTGTCTTACCGGGTTGGACTCAAGACGATAGTTACCGGATAAGGCGCAGCGGTCGGGCTGAACGG
GGGGTTCGTGCACACAGCCCAGCTTGGAGCGAACGACCTACACCGAACTGAGATACCTACAGCGTGAGCT
ATGAGAAAGCGCCACGCTTCCCGAAGGGAGAAAGGCGGACAGGTATCCGGTAAGCGGCAGGGTCGGAACA
GGAGAGCGCACGAGGGAGCTTCCAGGGGGAAACGCCTGGTATCTTTATAGTCCTGTCGGGTTTCGCCACC
TCTGACTTGAGCGTCGATTTTTGTGATGCTCGTCAGGGGGGCGGAGCCTATGGAAAAACGCCAGCAACGC
GGCCTTTTTACGGTTCCTGGCCTTTTGCTGGCCTTTTGCTCACATGTTCTTTCCTGCGTTATCCCCTGAT
TCTGTGGATAACCGTATTACCGCCTTTGAGTGAGCTGATACCGCTCGCCGCAGCCGAACGACCGAGCGCA
GCGAGTCAGTGAGCGAGGAAGCGGAAGAGCGCCCAATACGCAAACCGCCTCTCCCCGCGCGTTGGCCGAT
TCATTAATGCAGCTGGCACGACAGGTTTCCCGACTGGAAAGCGGGCAGTGAGCGCAACGCAATTAATGTG
AGTTAGCTCACTCATTAGGCACCCCAGGCTTTACACTTTATGCTTCCGGCTCGTATGTTGTGTGGAATTG
TGAGCGGATAACAATTTCACACAGGAAACAGCTATGACCATGATTACGCCAAGCGCGCCCGCCGGGTAAC
TCACGGGGTATCCATGTCCATTTCTGCGGCATCCAGCCAGGATACCCGTCCTCGCTGACGTAATATCCCA
GCGCCGCACCGCTGTCATTAATCTGCACACCGGCACGGCAGTTCCGGCTGTCGCCGGTATTGTTCGGGTT
GCTGATGCGCTTCGGGCTGACCATCCGGAACTGTGTCCGGAAAAGCCGCGACGAACTGGTATCCCAGGTG
GCCTGAACGAACAGTTCACCGTTAAAGGCGTGCATGGCCACACCTTCCCGAATCATCATGGTAAACGTGC
GTTTTCGCTCAACGTCAATGCAGCAGCAGTCATCCTCGGCAAACTCTTTCCATGCCGCTTCAACCTCGCG
GGAAAAGGCACGGGCTTCTTCCTCCCCGATGCCCAGATAGCGCCAGCTTGGGCGATGACTGAGCCGGAAA
AAAGACCCGACGATATGATCCTGATGCAGCTAGATTAACCCTAGAAAGATAGTCTGCGTAAAATTGACGC
ATGCATTCTTGAAATA
